>Addgene plasmid #162624 | pCS2plus-mKate2 | depositor full sequence | sequence record 315200 | pCS2plus-mKate2 sequence 4878 bps
CGCCATTCTGCCTGGGGACGTCGGAGCAAGCTTGATTTAGGTGACACTATAGAATACAAGCTACTTGTTC
TTTTTGCAGGATCCCATCGATTCGAATTCGCCGCCACCATGGTGAGCGAGCTGATCAAAGAAAACATGCA
CATGAAGCTGTACATGGAAGGCACCGTGAACAACCACCACTTCAAGTGCACCAGCGAGGGCGAGGGAAAG
CCTTACGAGGGAACCCAGACCATGAGAATCAAGGCTGTGGAAGGCGGACCTCTGCCTTTCGCCTTCGACA
TCCTGGCCACCAGCTTTATGTACGGCAGCAAGACCTTCATCAACCACACCCAGGGAATCCCTGACTTCTT
CAAGCAGAGCTTCCCTGAGGGATTCACCTGGGAGAGAGTGACCACCTACGAGGATGGCGGCGTGCTGACC
GCCACCCAGGACACAAGCCTGCAGGACGGATGCCTGATCTACAACGTGAAGATCAGAGGCGTGAACTTCC
CTAGCAACGGACCTGTGATGCAGAAAAAGACCCTGGGATGGGAGGCCAGCACCGAGACTCTGTACCCTGC
CGACGGCGGACTGGAAGGCAGAGCCGACATGGCTCTGAAGCTGGTCGGAGGCGGACACCTGATCTGCAAC
CTGAAAACCACCTACAGAAGCAAGAAGCCCGCCAAGAACCTGAAGATGCCTGGCGTGTACTACGTGGACA
GACGCCTGGAAAGAATCAAAGAGGCCGACAAAGAGACATACGTCGAGCAGCACGAGGTGGCCGTGGCCAG
ATACTGCAACCTGCCTAGCAAGCTGGGCCACAAACTGAACTAAACTAGTACCCAGCTTTCTTGTACAAAG
TTGGCATTATAAGAAAGCATTGCTTATCAATTTGTTGCAACGAACAGGTCACTATCAGTCAAAATAAAAT
CATTATTTGATACGTAGATCCAGACATGATAAGATACATTGATGAGTTTGGACAAACCACAACTAGAATG
CAGTGAAAAAAATGCTTTATTTGTGAAATTTGTGATGCTATTGCTTTATTTGTAACCATTATAAGCTGCA
ATAAACAAGTTAACAACAACAATTGCATTCATTTTATGTTTCAGGTTCAGGGGGAGGTGTGGGAGGTTTT
TTAATTCGCGGCCGCGGCGCCAATGCATTGGGCCCGGTACCCAGCTTTTGTTCCCTTTAGTGAGGGTTAA
TTGCGCGCTTGGCGTAATCATGGTCATAGCTGTTTCCTGTGTGAAATTGTTATCCGCTCACAATTCCACA
CAACATACGAGCCGGAAGCATAAAGTGTAAAGCCTGGGGTGCCTAATGAGTGAGCTAACTCACATTAATT
GCGTTGCGCTCACTGCCCGCTTTCCAGTCGGGAAACCTGTCGTGCCAGCTGCATTAATGAATCGGCCAAC
GCGCGGGGAGAGGCGGTTTGCGTATTGGGCGCTCTTCCGCTTCCTCGCTCACTGACTCGCTGCGCTCGGT
CGTTCGGCTGCGGCGAGCGGTATCAGCTCACTCAAAGGCGGTAATACGGTTATCCACAGAATCAGGGGAT
AACGCAGGAAAGAACATGTGAGCAAAAGGCCAGCAAAAGGCCAGGAACCGTAAAAAGGCCGCGTTGCTGG
CGTTTTTCCATAGGCTCCGCCCCCCTGACGAGCATCACAAAAATCGACGCTCAAGTCAGAGGTGGCGAAA
CCCGACAGGACTATAAAGATACCAGGCGTTTCCCCCTGGAAGCTCCCTCGTGCGCTCTCCTGTTCCGACC
CTGCCGCTTACCGGATACCTGTCCGCCTTTCTCCCTTCGGGAAGCGTGGCGCTTTCTCATAGCTCACGCT
GTAGGTATCTCAGTTCGGTGTAGGTCGTTCGCTCCAAGCTGGGCTGTGTGCACGAACCCCCCGTTCAGCC
CGACCGCTGCGCCTTATCCGGTAACTATCGTCTTGAGTCCAACCCGGTAAGACACGACTTATCGCCACTG
GCAGCAGCCACTGGTAACAGGATTAGCAGAGCGAGGTATGTAGGCGGTGCTACAGAGTTCTTGAAGTGGT
GGCCTAACTACGGCTACACTAGAAGGACAGTATTTGGTATCTGCGCTCTGCTGAAGCCAGTTACCTTCGG
AAAAAGAGTTGGTAGCTCTTGATCCGGCAAACAAACCACCGCTGGTAGCGGTGGTTTTTTTGTTTGCAAG
CAGCAGATTACGCGCAGAAAAAAAGGATCTCAAGAAGATCCTTTGATCTTTTCTACGGGGTCTGACGCTC
AGTGGAACGAAAACTCACGTTAAGGGATTTTGGTCATGAGATTATCAAAAAGGATCTTCACCTAGATCCT
TTTAAATTAAAAATGAAGTTTTAAATCAATCTAAAGTATATATGAGTAAACTTGGTCTGACAGTTACCAA
TGCTTAATCAGTGAGGCACCTATCTCAGCGATCTGTCTATTTCGTTCATCCATAGTTGCCTGACTCCCCG
TCGTGTAGATAACTACGATACGGGAGGGCTTACCATCTGGCCCCAGTGCTGCAATGATACCGCGAGACCC
ACGCTCACCGGCTCCAGATTTATCAGCAATAAACCAGCCAGCCGGAAGGGCCGAGCGCAGAAGTGGTCCT
GCAACTTTATCCGCCTCCATCCAGTCTATTAATTGTTGCCGGGAAGCTAGAGTAAGTAGTTCGCCAGTTA
ATAGTTTGCGCAACGTTGTTGCCATTGCTACAGGCATCGTGGTGTCACGCTCGTCGTTTGGTATGGCTTC
ATTCAGCTCCGGTTCCCAACGATCAAGGCGAGTTACATGATCCCCCATGTTGTGCAAAAAAGCGGTTAGC
TCCTTCGGTCCTCCGATCGTTGTCAGAAGTAAGTTGGCCGCAGTGTTATCACTCATGGTTATGGCAGCAC
TGCATAATTCTCTTACTGTCATGCCATCCGTAAGATGCTTTTCTGTGACTGGTGAGTACTCAACCAAGTC
ATTCTGAGAATAGTGTATGCGGCGACCGAGTTGCTCTTGCCCGGCGTCAATACGGGATAATACCGCGCCA
CATAGCAGAACTTTAAAAGTGCTCATCATTGGAAAACGTTCTTCGGGGCGAAAACTCTCAAGGATCTTAC
CGCTGTTGAGATCCAGTTCGATGTAACCCACTCGTGCACCCAACTGATCTTCAGCATCTTTTACTTTCAC
CAGCGTTTCTGGGTGAGCAAAAACAGGAAGGCAAAATGCCGCAAAAAAGGGAATAAGGGCGACACGGAAA
TGTTGAATACTCATACTCTTCCTTTTTCAATATTATTGAAGCATTTATCAGGGTTATTGTCTCATGAGCG
GATACATATTTGAATGTATTTAGAAAAATAAACAAATAGGGGTTCCGCGCACATTTCCCCGAAAAGTGCC
ACCTAAATTGTAAGCGTTAATATTTTGTTAAAATTCGCGTTAAATTTTTGTTAAATCAGCTCATTTTTTA
ACCAATAGGCCGAAATCGGCAAAATCCCTTATAAATCAAAAGAATAGACCGAGATAGGGT
[37 nt withheld, positions 3491-3527]
AAAGAACGTGGACTCCAACGTCAAAGG
[49 nt withheld, positions 3555-3603]
T
[91 nt withheld, positions 3605-3695]
G
[124 nt withheld, positions 3697-3820]
CCCATTCGCCATTCAGGCTGCGCAACTGTTGGGAAGGGCGATCGGTGCGGGCCTCTTCGCTATTACGCCA
GTCGACCATAGCCAATTCAATATGGCGTATATGGACTCATGCCAATTCAATATGGTGGATCTGGACCTGT
GCCAATTCAATATGGCGTATATGGACTCGTGCCAATTCAATATGGTGGATCTGGACCCCAGCCAATTCAA
TATGGCGGACTTGGCACCATGCCAATTCAATATGGCGGACTTGGCACTGTGCCAACTGGGGAGGGGTCTA
CTTGGCACGGTGCCAAGTTTGAGGAGGGGTCTTGGCCCTGTGCCAAGTCCGCCATATTGAATTGGCATGG
TGCCAATAATGGCGGCCATATTGGCTATATGCCAGGATCAATATATAGGCAATATCCAATATGGCCCTAT
GCCAATATGGCTATTGGCCAGGTTCAATACTATGTATTGGCCCTATGCCATATAGTATTCCATATATGGG
TTTTCCTATTGACGTAGATAGCCCCTCCCAATGGGCGGTCCCATATACCATATATGGGGCTTCCTAATAC
CGCCCATAGCCACTCCCCCATTGACGTCAATGGTCTCTATATATGGTCTTTCCTATTGACGTCATATGGG
CGGTCCTATTGACGTATATGGCGCCTCCCCCATTGACGTCAATTACGGTAAATGGCCCGCCTGGCTCAAT
GCCCATTGACGTCAATAGGACCACCCACCATTGACGTCAATGGGATGGCTCATTGCCCATTCATATCCGT
TCTCACGCCCCCTATTGACGTCAATGACGGTAAATGGCCCACTTGGCAGTACATCAATATCTATTAATAG
TAACTTGGCAAGTACATTACTATTGGAAGGACGCCAGGGTACATTGGCAGTACTCCCATTGACGTCAATG
GCGGTAAATGGCCCGCGATGGCTGCCAAGTACATCCCCATTGACGTCAATGGGGAGGGGCAATGACGCAA
ATGGGCGTTCCATTGACGTAAATGGGCGGTAGGCGTGCCTAATGGGAGGTCTATATAAGCAATGCTCGTT
TAGGGAAC
Features (pLannotate 1.2.2; 15 found; start..end, strand, type, name):
     35..53      +  promoter       SP6 promoter: promoter for bacteriophage SP6 RNA polymerase
    109..804     +  CDS            mKate2: mKate2 is a basic (constitutively fluorescent) red fluorescent protein published in 2009, derived from Entacmaea quadricolor. It is reported to be a rapidly-maturing monomer with moderate acid sensitivity.
    820..919     -  protein_bind   attL2: mutant version of attL; recombination site for the Gateway® LR reaction LR Clonase™
    927..1061    -  polyA_signal   SV40 poly(A) signal: SV40 polyadenylation signal
   1174..1192    -  promoter       T3 promoter: promoter for bacteriophage T3 RNA polymerase
   1237..1253    -  protein_bind   lac operator: The lac repressor binds to the lac operator to inhibit transcription in E. coli. This inhibition can be relieved by adding lactose or isopropyl-β-D-thiogalactopyranoside (IPTG). lac repressor encoded by lacI
   1261..1291    -  promoter       lac promoter: promoter for the E. coli lac operon
   1306..1327    -  protein_bind   CAP binding site: CAP binding activates transcription in the presence of cAMP. E. coli catabolite activator protein
   1340..1432    -  CDS            lacI (fragment): lac repressor; lacI; The lac repressor binds to the lac operator to inhibit transcription in E. coli. This inhibition can be relieved by adding lactose or isopropyl-β-D-thiogalactopyranoside (IPTG).
   1615..2203    -  rep_origin     ori: high-copy-number ColE1/pMB1/pBR322/pUC origin of replication
   2374..3234    -  CDS            AmpR: β-lactamase; bla; confers resistance to ampicillin, carbenicillin, and related antibiotics
   3235..3339    -  promoter       AmpR promoter: bla
   3392..3820    -  rep_origin     f1 ori (sequence partly withheld): f1 bacteriophage origin of replication; arrow indicates direction of (+) strand synthesis
   3825..3891    -  CDS            lacZα (fragment): LacZα fragment of β-galactosidase; lacZ fragment
   3894..4878    +  promoter       CMV IE94 promoter: enhancer/promoter region of simian cytomegalovirus major immediate early transcription unit IE94
