>Addgene plasmid #162624 | pCS2plus-mKate2 | addgene full sequence | sequence record 324263 | Addgene NGS Result
CGCCATTCTGCCTGGGGACGTCGGAGCAAGCTTGATTTAGGTGACACTATAGAATACAAGCTACTTGTTC
TTTTTGCAGGATCCCATCGATTCGAATTCGCCGCCACCATGGTGAGCGAGCTGATCAAAGAAAACATGCA
CATGAAGCTGTACATGGAAGGCACCGTGAACAACCACCACTTCAAGTGCACCAGCGAGGGCGAGGGAAAG
CCTTACGAGGGAACCCAGACCATGAGAATCAAGGCTGTGGAAGGCGGACCTCTGCCTTTCGCCTTCGACA
TCCTGGCCACCAGCTTTATGTACGGCAGCAAGACCTTCATCAACCACACCCAGGGAATCCCTGACTTCTT
CAAGCAGAGCTTCCCTGAGGGATTCACCTGGGAGAGAGTGACCACCTACGAGGATGGCGGCGTGCTGACC
GCCACCCAGGACACAAGCCTGCAGGACGGATGCCTGATCTACAACGTGAAGATCAGAGGCGTGAACTTCC
CTAGCAACGGACCTGTGATGCAGAAAAAGACCCTGGGATGGGAGGCCAGCACCGAGACTCTGTACCCTGC
CGACGGCGGACTGGAAGGCAGAGCCGACATGGCTCTGAAGCTGGTCGGAGGCGGACACCTGATCTGCAAC
CTGAAAACCACCTACAGAAGCAAGAAGCCCGCCAAGAACCTGAAGATGCCTGGCGTGTACTACGTGGACA
GACGCCTGGAAAGAATCAAAGAGGCCGACAAAGAGACATACGTCGAGCAGCACGAGGTGGCCGTGGCCAG
ATACTGCAACCTGCCTAGCAAGCTGGGCCACAAACTGAACTAAACTAGTACCCAGCTTTCTTGTACAAAG
TTGGCATTATAAGAAAGCATTGCTTATCAATTTGTTGCAACGAACAGGTCACTATCAGTCAAAATAAAAT
CATTATTTGATACGTAGATCCAGACATGATAAGATACATTGATGAGTTTGGACAAACCACAACTAGAATG
CAGTGAAAAAAATGCTTTATTTGTGAAATTTGTGATGCTATTGCTTTATTTGTAACCATTATAAGCTGCA
ATAAACAAGTTAACAACAACAATTGCATTCATTTTATGTTTCAGGTTCAGGGGGAGGTGTGGGAGGTTTT
TTAATTCGCGGCCGCGGCGCCAATGCATTGGGCCCGGTACCCAGCTTTTGTTCCCTTTAGTGAGGGTTAA
TTGCGCGCTTGGCGTAATCATGGTCATAGCTGTTTCCTGTGTGAAATTGTTATCCGCTCACAATTCCACA
CAACATACGAGCCGGGAGCATAAAGTGTAAAGCCTGGGGTGCCTAATGAGTGAGCTAACTCACATTAATT
GCGTTGCGCTCACTGCCCGCTTTCCAGTCGGGAAACCTGTCGTGCCAGCTGCATTAATGAATCGGCCAAC
GCGCGGGGAGAGGCGGTTTGCGTATTGGGCGCTCTTCCGCTTCCTCGCTCACTGACTCGCTGCGCTCGGT
CGTTCGGCTGCGGCGAGCGGTATCAGCTCACTCAAAGGCGGTAATACGGTTATCCACAGAATCAGGGGAT
AACGCAGGAAAGAACATGTGAGCAAAAGGCCAGCAAAAGGCCAGGAACCGTAAAAAGGCCGCGTTGCTGG
CGTTTTTCCATAGGCTCCGCCCCCCTGACGAGCATCACAAAAATCGACGCTCAAGTCAGAGGTGGCGAAA
CCCGACAGGACTATAAAGATACCAGGCGTTTCCCCCTGGAAGCTCCCTCGTGCGCTCTCCTGTTCCGACC
CTGCCGCTTACCGGATACCTGTCCGCCTTTCTCCCTTCGGGAAGCGTGGCGCTTTCTCATAGCTCACGCT
GTAGGTATCTCAGTTCGGTGTAGGTCGTTCGCTCCAAGCTGGGCTGTGTGCACGAACCCCCCGTTCAGCC
CGACCGCTGCGCCTTATCCGGTAACTATCGTCTTGAGTCCAACCCGGTAAGACACGACTTATCGCCACTG
GCAGCAGCCACTGGTAACAGGATTAGCAGAGCGAGGTATGTAGGCGGTGCTACAGAGTTCTTGAAGTGGT
GGCCTAACTACGGCTACACTAGAAGAACAGTATTTGGTATCTGCGCTCTGCTGAAGCCAGTTACCTTCGG
AAAAAGAGTTGGTAGCTCTTGATCCGGCAAACAAACCACCGCTGGTAGCGGTGGTTTTTTTGTTTGCAAG
CAGCAGATTACGCGCAGAAAAAAAGGATCTCAAGAAGATCCTTTGATCTTTTCTACGGGGTCTGACGCTC
AGTGGAACGAAAACTCACGTTAAGGGATTTTGGTCATGAGATTATCAAAAAGGATCTTCACCTAGATCCT
TTTAAATTAAAAATGAAGTTTTAAATCAATCTAAAGTATATATGAGTAAACTTGGTCTGACAGTTACCAA
TGCTTAATCAGTGAGGCACCTATCTCAGCGATCTGTCTATTTCGTTCATCCATAGTTGCCTGACTCCCCG
TCGTGTAGATAACTACGATACGGGAGGGCTTACCATCTGGCCCCAGTGCTGCAATGATACCGCGAGACCC
ACGCTCACCGGCTCCAGATTTATCAGCAATAAACCAGCCAGCCGGAAGGGCCGAGCGCAGAAGTGGTCCT
GCAACTTTATCCGCCTCCATCCAGTCTATTAATTGTTGCCGGGAAGCTAGAGTAAGTAGTTCGCCAGTTA
ATAGTTTGCGCAACGTTGTTGCCATTGCTACAGGCATCGTGGTGTCACGCTCGTCGTTTGGTATGGCTTC
ATTCAGCTCCGGTTCCCAACGATCAAGGCGAGTTACATGATCCCCCATGTTGTGCAAAAAAGCGGTTAGC
TCCTTCGGTCCTCCGATCGTTGTCAGAAGTAAGTTGGCCGCAGTGTTATCACTCATGGTTATGGCAGCAC
TGCATAATTCTCTTACTGTCATGCCATCCGTAAGATGCTTTTCTGTGACTGGTGAGTACTCAACCAAGTC
ATTCTGAGAATAGTGTATGCGGCGACCGAGTTGCTCTTGCCCGGCGTCAATACGGGATAATACCGCGCCA
CATAGCAGAACTTTAAAAGTGCTCATCATTGGAAAACGTTCTTCGGGGCGAAAACTCTCAAGGATCTTAC
CGCTGTTGAGATCCAGTTCGATGTAACCCACTCGTGCACCCAACTGATCTTCAGCATCTTTTACTTTCAC
CAGCGTTTCTGGGTGAGCAAAAACAGGAAGGCAAAATGCCGCAAAAAAGGGAATAAGGGCGACACGGAAA
TGTTGAATACTCATACTCTTCCTTTTTCAATATTATTGAAGCATTTATCAGGGTTATTGTCTCATGAGCG
GATACATATTTGAATGTATTTAGAAAAATAAACAAATAGGGGTTCCGCGCACATTTCCCCGAAAAGTGCC
ACCTAAATTGTAAGCGTTAATATTTTGTTAAAATTCGCGTTAAATTTTTGTTAAATCAGCTCATTTTTTA
ACCAATAGGCCGAAATCGGCAAAATCCCTTATAAATCAAAAGAATAGACCGAGATAGGGT
[37 nt withheld, positions 3491-3527]
AAAGAACGTGGACTCCAACGTCAAAGG
[49 nt withheld, positions 3555-3603]
T
[91 nt withheld, positions 3605-3695]
G
[124 nt withheld, positions 3697-3820]
CCCATTCGCCATTCAGGCTGCGCAACTGTTGGGAAGGGCGATCGGTGCGGGCCTCTTCGCTATTACGCCA
GTCGACCGCCAATTCAATATGGCGTATATGGACTCATGCCAATTCAATATGGTGGATCTGGACCTGTGCC
AATTCAATATGGCGTATATGGACTCGTGCCAATTCAATATGGTGGATCTGGACCCCAGCCAATTCAATAT
GGCGGACTTGGCACCATGCCAATTCAATATGGCGGACCTGGCACTGTGCCAACTGGGGAGGGGTCTACTT
GGCACGGTGCCAAGTTTGAGGAGGGGTCTTGGCCCTGTGCCAAGTCCGCCATATTGAATTGGCATGGTGC
CAATAATGGCGGCCATATTGGCTATATGCCAGGATCAATATATAGGCAATATCCAATATGGCCCTATGCC
AATATGGCTATTGGCCAGGTTCAATACTATGTATTGGCCCTATGCCATATAGTATTCCATATATGGGTTT
TCCTATTGACGTAGATAGCCCCTCCCAATGGGCGGTCCCATATACCATATATGGGGCTTCCTAATACCGC
CCATAGCCACTCCCCCATTGACGTCAATGGTCTCTATATATGGTCTTTCCTATTGACGTCATATGGGCGG
TCCTATTGACGTATATGGCGCCTCCCCCATTGACGTCAATTACGGTAAATGGCCCGCCTGGCTCAATGCC
CATTGACGTCAATAGGACCACCCACCATTGACGTCAATGGGATGGCTCATTGCCCATTCATATCCGTTCT
CACGCCCCCTATTGACGTCAATGACGGTAAATGGCCCACTTGGCAGTACATCAATATCTATTAATAGTAA
CTTGGCAAGTACATTACTATTGGAAGTACGCCAGGGTACATTGGCAGTACTCCCATTGACGTCAATGGCG
GTAAATGGCCCGCGATGGCTGCCAAGTACATCCCCATTGACGTCAATGGGGAGGGGCAATGACGCAAATG
GGCGTTCCATTGACGTAAATGGGCGGTAGGCGTGCCTAATGGGAGGTCTATATAAGCAATGCTCGTTTAG
GGAAC
Features (pLannotate 1.2.2; 15 found; start..end, strand, type, name):
     35..53      +  promoter       SP6 promoter: promoter for bacteriophage SP6 RNA polymerase
    109..804     +  CDS            mKate2: mKate2 is a basic (constitutively fluorescent) red fluorescent protein published in 2009, derived from Entacmaea quadricolor. It is reported to be a rapidly-maturing monomer with moderate acid sensitivity.
    820..919     -  protein_bind   attL2: mutant version of attL; recombination site for the Gateway® LR reaction LR Clonase™
    927..1061    -  polyA_signal   SV40 poly(A) signal: SV40 polyadenylation signal
   1174..1192    -  promoter       T3 promoter: promoter for bacteriophage T3 RNA polymerase
   1237..1253    -  protein_bind   lac operator: The lac repressor binds to the lac operator to inhibit transcription in E. coli. This inhibition can be relieved by adding lactose or isopropyl-β-D-thiogalactopyranoside (IPTG). lac repressor encoded by lacI
   1261..1291    -  promoter       lac promoter: promoter for the E. coli lac operon
   1306..1327    -  protein_bind   CAP binding site: CAP binding activates transcription in the presence of cAMP. E. coli catabolite activator protein
   1340..1432    -  CDS            lacI (fragment): lac repressor; lacI; The lac repressor binds to the lac operator to inhibit transcription in E. coli. This inhibition can be relieved by adding lactose or isopropyl-β-D-thiogalactopyranoside (IPTG).
   1615..2203    -  rep_origin     ori: high-copy-number ColE1/pMB1/pBR322/pUC origin of replication
   2374..3234    -  CDS            AmpR: β-lactamase; bla; confers resistance to ampicillin, carbenicillin, and related antibiotics
   3235..3339    -  promoter       AmpR promoter: bla
   3392..3820    -  rep_origin     f1 ori (sequence partly withheld): f1 bacteriophage origin of replication; arrow indicates direction of (+) strand synthesis
   3825..3891    -  CDS            lacZα (fragment): LacZα fragment of β-galactosidase; lacZ fragment
   3898..4875    +  promoter       CMV IE94 promoter: enhancer/promoter region of simian cytomegalovirus major immediate early transcription unit IE94
