[The description below was written by a language model from this plasmid's Addgene catalogue record and pLannotate feature annotations shown in this document.]
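Description:
pCS2plus-mKate2 is a roughly 4.9 kb plasmid built on the pCS2+ type backbone (recorded as "pC2+") and catalogued as a mammalian expression vector, although its stated purpose is to serve as a template for transcribing mKate2 RNA for injection into zebrafish embryos. It is maintained in E. coli at high copy through a ColE1/pUC-type origin and selected with ampicillin via the β-lactamase gene and its own promoter. An f1 origin is also present, along with remnants of lac-derived cloning vector sequence (lac promoter and operator, CAP site, and lacI and lacZα fragments) that play no role in the payload.

The insert is the coding sequence for mKate2, a monomeric, rapidly maturing red fluorescent protein derived from Entacmaea quadricolor, cloned between EcoRI and SnaBI sites. On the circular map the simian CMV IE94 enhancer/promoter lies immediately upstream of an SP6 promoter, which precedes the mKate2 reading frame. An SV40 polyadenylation signal follows, and a T3 promoter faces back toward the insert from the far side. This arrangement permits two routes of expression: SP6 polymerase can produce sense RNA in vitro carrying the downstream poly(A) signal, while the CMV promoter can drive expression directly from plasmid DNA in vertebrate cells. An attL2 Gateway site is annotated between the coding sequence and the poly(A) signal, probably carried over from an earlier cloning step, though the record does not explain it.

The construct provides a red fluorescent control in bimolecular fluorescence complementation assays in zebrafish, used in work on aggregate formation in amyotrophic lateral sclerosis. The depositor and sequencing-derived records differ by only three nucleotides and carry the same annotated features.
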