Addgene plasmid #162624: pCS2plus-mKate2
Purpose: Allows for transcription of mKate2 control for injection into zebrafish embryos for BiFC assays
Depositing lab: Marco Morsch. Depositing organization: Macquarie University. Publication: In vivo Validation of Bimolecular Fluorescence Complementation (BiFC) to Investigate Aggregate Formation in Amyotrophic Lateral Sclerosis (ALS). Don EK, Maschirow A, Radford RAW, Scherer NM, Vidal-Itriago A, Hogan A, Maurel C, Formella I, Stoddart JJ, Hall TE, Lee A, Shi B, Cole NJ, Laird AS, Badrock AP, Chung RS, Morsch M. Mol Neurobiol. 2021 May;58(5):2061-2074. doi: 10.1007/s12035-020-02238-0. Epub 2021 Jan 7. PubMed 33415684.
Backbone
  Vector backbone: pC2+
  Vector type: Mammalian Expression
Growth in bacteria
  Bacterial resistance: Ampicillin, 100 μg/mL
  Growth temperature: 37°C
  Growth strain: DH5alpha
  Copy number: High Copy
Gene/Insert
  Gene/Insert name: mKate2
  Species: Entacmaea quadricolor
  Promoter: SP6
  Cloning method: Restriction Enzyme; 5′ cloning site EcoRI (not destroyed); 3′ cloning site SnaBI (not destroyed)
  Sequencing primers: 5′ SP6; 3′ T3
Terms and licenses: Academic/Nonprofit Terms; Industry Terms: Not Available to Industry
Depositor comments: Please visit https://www.biorxiv.org/content/10.1101/2020.10.08.330894v1 for bioRxiv preprint.
How to cite: pCS2plus-mKate2 was a gift from Marco Morsch (Addgene plasmid # 162624 ; http://n2t.net/addgene:162624 ; RRID:Addgene_162624)
